Addgene plasmid #12150: pTriEx-RhoA FLARE.sc Biosensor WT
Depositing lab: Klaus Hahn. Depositing organization: University of North Carolina at Chapel Hill. Publication: Spatiotemporal dynamics of RhoA activity in migrating cells. Pertz O, Hodgson L, Klemke RL, Hahn KM. Nature. 2006 Apr 20. 440(7087):1069-72. 10.1038/nature04665 PubMed 16547516.
Backbone
  Vector backbone: pTriEx
  Backbone manufacturer: Novagen
  Backbone size w/o insert (bp): 5000
  Vector type: Mammalian Expression, Bacterial Expression, Insect Expression
Growth in bacteria
  Bacterial resistance: Ampicillin, 100 μg/mL
  Growth temperature: 37°C
  Growth strain: DH5alpha
  Copy number: High Copy
Gene/Insert
  Gene/Insert name: RhoA Biosensor (alt names: 6xHis-RBD-CFP-Linker-Citrine-RhoA WT; RhoA)
  Species: H. sapiens (human)
  Insert size (bp): 2400
  Entrez Gene: RHOA (a.k.a. ARH12, ARHA, EDFAOB, RHO12, RHOH12)
  Tag / fusion protein: 6xHis (N terminal on insert)
  Cloning method: Restriction Enzyme; 5′ cloning site NcoI (not destroyed); 3′ cloning site XhoI (not destroyed)
  Sequencing primers: 5′ TriExUP
Terms and licenses: Academic/Nonprofit Terms; Industry Terms: Not Available to Industry
Depositor comments: Protocols for production and use of Hahn lab biosensors and photactivatable proteins can be found on their web page, at the URL below. If you have suggestions for the protocols or have any questions, please feel free to contact the Hahn lab. Good luck with your experiments! Hahn lab biosensor protocol: http://www.hahnlab.com/tools/index.html Please note: ECFP sequence contains K27R and N165H amino acid changes
How to cite: pTriEx-RhoA FLARE.sc Biosensor WT was a gift from Klaus Hahn (Addgene plasmid # 12150 ; http://n2t.net/addgene:12150 ; RRID:Addgene_12150)
