[The description below was written by a language model from this plasmid's Addgene catalogue record and pLannotate feature annotations shown in this document.]
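Description:
pTriEx-RhoA FLARE.sc Biosensor WT is a single-chain, genetically encoded FRET biosensor for RhoA activity carried in the Novagen pTriEx backbone, a multi-host vector designed to express the same open reading frame in mammalian, bacterial and insect cells. The sequenced plasmid is about 7.3 kb and is propagated in E. coli from a high-copy ColE1/pUC-type origin with ampicillin selection (AmpR). Upstream of the insert sit three stacked promoters. A CMV enhancer/promoter region followed by a chimeric intron fragment drives expression in mammalian cells. A T7 promoter with a lac operator allows IPTG-inducible expression in bacteria that supply T7 RNA polymerase, and the baculovirus p10 promoter serves insect cells. Downstream are a rabbit β-globin poly(A) signal and a T7 terminator. Flanking lef2/ORF603 and ORF1629 regions permit recombination into a baculovirus genome, and a loxP site is also present in the backbone.

The roughly 2.4 kb insert, cloned between NcoI and XhoI, encodes a Rho-binding domain annotated as a rhotekin fragment, followed by CFP, a linker, Citrine and wild-type human RhoA. In this design, activated GTP-bound RhoA binds the tethered RBD, changing the energy transfer between the cyan and yellow fluorophores, so activity can be read out ratiometrically. The depositor notes K27R and N165H changes in the ECFP portion. The catalogue lists an N-terminal 6xHis tag, whereas the feature table annotates a 6xHis sequence only downstream of RhoA, probably the vector's own tag; the record does not show whether it is translated. The associated publication used the sensor to image the spatiotemporal dynamics of RhoA activation in migrating cells.
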