Features (pLannotate 1.2.2; 21 found; start..end, strand, type, name):
    306..505     +  promoter       CMV promoter: human cytomegalovirus (CMV) immediate early promoter
    657..787     +  intron         chimeric intron (fragment): chimera between introns from chicken β-actin and rabbit β-globin
    856..874     +  promoter       T7 promoter: promoter for bacteriophage T7 RNA polymerase
    875..899     +  protein_bind   lac operator: The lac repressor binds to the lac operator to inhibit transcription in E. coli. This inhibition can be relieved by adding lactose or isopropyl-β-D-thiogalactopyranoside (IPTG). lac repressor encoded by lacI
    915..1024    +  promoter       p10 promoter: baculovirus promoter for expression in insect cells
   1072..1320    +  CDS            Rtkn (fragment): RTKN_RAT - Experimental evidence at protein level: Swiss-Prot protein existence level 1. Mediates Rho signaling to activate NF-kappa-B and may confer increased resistance to apoptosis to cells in gastric tumorigenesis. May play a novel role in the organization of septin structures (By similarity). From Rattus norvegicus (Rat).
   1327..2043    +  CDS            CFP: cyan variant of GFP mammalian codon-optimized
   2116..2832    +  CDS            Citrine: Citrine is a basic (constitutively fluorescent) yellow fluorescent protein published in 2001, derived from Aequorea victoria. It has moderate acid sensitivity.
   2839..3420    +  CDS            RhoA (sequence partly withheld): human Rho family small GTPase RhoA
   3433..3450    +  CDS            6xHis: 6xHis affinity tag
   3465..3533    +  CDS            HBB (fragment): HBB_PONPY - Experimental evidence at transcript level: Swiss-Prot protein existence level 2. Involved in oxygen transport from the lung to the various peripheral tissues. From Pongo pygmaeus (Bornean orangutan).
   3608..3663    +  polyA_signal   β-globin poly(A) signal: rabbit β-globin polyadenylation signal (Gil and Proudfoot, 1987)
   3751..3798    +  terminator     T7 terminator: transcription terminator for bacteriophage T7 RNA polymerase
   3811..4516    +  misc_recomb    baculovirus recombination region (ORF1629): contains part of ORF1629
   4525..4558    +  protein_bind   loxP: Cre-mediated recombination occurs in the 8-bp core sequence (GCATACAT). Cre recombinase
   4726..5313    -  rep_origin     ori: high-copy-number ColE1/pMB1/pBR322/pUC origin of replication
   5326..6186    -  CDS            AmpR: β-lactamase; bla; confers resistance to ampicillin, carbenicillin, and related antibiotics
   6187..6238    -  promoter       AmpR promoter (fragment): bla
   6252..6287    +  CDS            lef2 (fragment): baculovirus late expression factor 2
   6429..7256    +  misc_recomb    baculovirus recombination region (lef2/ORF603): contains ORF603 and part of lef2
   7268..304     +  enhancer       CMV enhancer (fragment) (across the origin): human cytomegalovirus immediate early enhancer
>Addgene plasmid #12150 | pTriEx-RhoA FLARE.sc Biosensor WT | addgene full sequence | sequence record 227753 | Addgene NGS Result
CGTTACATAACTTACGGTAAATGGCCCGCCTGGCTGACCGCCCAACGACCCCCGCCCATTGACGTCAATA
ATGACGTATGTTCCCATAGTAACGCCAATAGGGACTTTCCATTGACGTCAATGGGTGGAGTATTTACGGT
AAACTGCCCACTTGGCAGTACATCAAGTGTATCATATGCCAAGTCCGCCCCCTATTGACGTCAATGACGG
TAAATGGCCCGCCTGGCATTATGCCCAGTACATGACCTTACGGGACTTTCCTACTTGGCAGTACATCTAC
GTATTAGTCATCGCTATTACCATGCTGATGCGGTTTTGGCAGTACACCAATGGGCGTGGATAGCGGTTTG
ACTCACGGGGATTTCCAAGTCTCCACCCCATTGACGTCAATGGGAGTTTGTTTTGGCACCAAAATCAACG
GGACTTTCCAAAATGTCGTAATAACCCCGCCCCGTTGACGCAAATGGGCGGTAGGCGTGTACGGTGGGAG
GTCTATATAAGCAGACGTCGTTTAGTGAACCGTCAGATCACTAGATGCTTTATTGCGGTAGTTTATCACA
GTTAAATTGCTAACGCCAGTCTCGAACTTAACGTGCAGAAGTTGGTCGTGAGGCACTGGGCAGGTAAGTA
TCGGGCCCTTTGTGCGGGGGGAGCGGCTCGGGGCTGTCCGCGGGGGGACGGCTGCCTTCGGGGGGGACGG
GGCAGGGCGGGGTTCGGCTTCTGGCGTGTGACCGGCGGCTCTAGAGCCTCTGCTAACCATGTTCATGCCT
TCTTCTTTTTCCTACAGCTCCTGGGCAACGTGCTGGTTATTGTGCTGTCTCATCATTTTGGCAAAGAATT
GGATCGGACCGAAATTAATACGACTCACTATAGGGGAATTGTGAGCGGATAACAATTCCCCGGAGTTAAT
CCGGGACCTTTAATTCAACCCAACACAATATATTATAGTTAAATAAGAATTATTATCAAATCATTTGTAT
ATTAATTAAAATACTATACTGTAAATTACATTTTATTTACAATCAAAGGAGATATACCATGGCACACCAT
CACCACCATCACGGTAGTGGCATCCTGGAGGACCTCAATATGCTCTACATCCGGCAGATGGCACTCAGCC
TGGAGGACACAGAGCTGCAGAGGAAACTAGATCATGAGATCCGGATGAGGGATGGGGCCTGCAAGCTGCT
GGCAGCCTGCTCCCAGCGAGAGCAGGCTCTGGAAGCCACCAAGAGCCTGCTGGTGTGCAACAGCCGTATT
CTCAGCTACATGGGTGAGCTGCAGCGGCGAAAGGAGGCCCAGGTGCTGGAGAAGACAGGCGGGGGAATGG
TGAGCAAGGGCGAGGAGCTGTTCACCGGGGTGGTGCCCATCCTGGTCGAGCTGGACGGCGACGTAAACGG
CCACAGGTTCAGCGTGTCCGGCGAGGGCGAGGGCGATGCCACCTACGGCAAGCTGACCCTGAAGTTCATC
TGCACCACCGGCAAGCTGCCCGTGCCCTGGCCCACCCTCGTGACCACCCTGACCTGGGGCGTGCAGTGCT
TCAGCCGCTACCCCGACCACATGAAGCAGCACGACTTCTTCAAGTCCGCCATGCCCGAAGGCTACGTCCA
GGAGCGTACCATCTTCTTCAAGGACGACGGCAACTACAAGACCCGCGCCGAGGTGAAGTTCGAGGGCGAC
ACCCTGGTGAACCGCATCGAGCTGAAGGGCATCGACTTCAAGGAGGACGGCAACATCCTGGGGCACAAGC
TGGAGTACAACTACATCAGCCACAACGTCTATATCACCGCCGACAAGCAGAAGAACGGCATCAAGGCCCA
CTTCAAGATCCGCCACAACATCGAGGACGGCAGCGTGCAGCTCGCCGACCACTACCAGCAGAACACCCCC
ATCGGCGACGGCCCCGTGCTGCTGCCCGACAACCACTACCTGAGCACCCAGTCCGCCCTGAGCAAAGACC
CCAACGAGAAGCGCGATCACATGGTCCTGCTGGAGTTCGTGACCGCCGCCGGGATCACTCTCGGCATGGA
CGAGCTGTACAAGGGATCTACTTCTGGTTCTGGTAAACCTGGTTCTGGTGAAGGTTCTACTAAAGGTGGT
AGTGGCGCGGCCGCTATGGTGAGCAAGGGCGAGGAGCTGTTCACCGGGGTGGTGCCCATCCTGGTCGAGC
TGGACGGCGACGTAAACGGCCACAAGTTCAGCGTGTCCGGCGAGGGCGAGGGCGATGCCACCTACGGCAA
GCTGACCCTGAAGTTCATCTGCACCACCGGCAAGCTGCCCGTGCCCTGGCCCACCCTCGTGACCACCTTC
GGCTACGGCCTGATGTGCTTCGCCCGCTACCCCGACCACATGAAGCAGCACGACTTCTTCAAGTCCGCCA
TGCCCGAAGGCTACGTCCAGGAGCGCACCATCTTCTTCAAGGACGACGGCAACTACAAGACCCGCGCCGA
GGTGAAGTTCGAGGGCGACACCCTGGTGAACCGCATCGAGCTGAAGGGCATCGACTTCAAGGAGGACGGC
AACATCCTGGGGCACAAGCTGGAGTACAACTACAACAGCCACAACGTCTATATCATGGCCGACAAGCAGA
AGAACGGCATCAAGGTGAACTTCAAGATCCGCCACAACATCGAGGACGGCAGCGTGCAGCTCGCCGACCA
CTACCAGCAGAACACCCCCATCGGCGACGGCCCCGTGCTGCTGCCCGACAACCACTACCTGAGCTACCAG
TCCGCCCTGAGCAAAGACCCCAACGAGAAGCGCGATCACATGGTCCTGCTGGAGTTCGTGACCGCCGCCG
GGATCACTCTCGGCATGGACGAGCTGTACAAGGGGGGA
[543 nt withheld, positions 2839-3381]
AGACGTGGGAAGAAAAAATCTGGTTGCCTTGTCTTGTGATAACTCGAGCACCACCATCACCATCACCATC
ACTAAGTGATTAACCTCAGGTGCAGGCTGCCTATCAGAAGGTGGTGGCTGGTGTGGCCAATGCCCTGGCT
CACAAATACCACTGAGATCGATCTTTTTCCCTCTGCCAAAAATTATGGGGACATCATGAAGCCCCTTGAG
CATCTGACTTCTGGCTAATAAAGGAAATTTATTTTCATTGCAATAGTGTGTTGGAATTTTTTGTGTCTCT
CACTCGGAAGGACATATGGGAGGGCAAATCATTTAAAACATCAGAATGAGTATTTGGTTTAGAGTTTGGC
AACATATGCCCATATGTAACTAGCATAACCCCTTGGGGCCTCTAAACGGGTCTTGAGGGGTTTTTTGCTG
AAAGCATGCGGAGGAAATTCTCCTTGAAGTTTCCCTGGTGTTCAAAGTAAAGGAGTTTGCACCAGACGCA
CCTCTGTTCACTGGTCCGGCGTATTAAAACACGATACATTGTTATTAGTACATTTATTAAGCGCTAGATT
CTGTGCGTTGTTGATTTACAGACAATTGTTGTACGTATTTTAATAATTCATTAAATTTATAATCTTTAGG
GTGGTATGTTAGAGCGAAAATCAAATGATTTTCAGCGTCTTTATATCTGAATTTAAATATTAAATCCTCA
ATAGATTTGTAAAATAGGTTTCGATTAGTTTCAAACAAGGGTTGTTTTTCCGAACCGATGGCTGGACTAT
CTAATGGATTTTCGCTCAACGCCACAAAACTTGCCAAATCTTGTAGCAGCAATCTAGCTTTGTCGATATT
CGTTTGTGTTTTGTTTTGTAATAAAGGTTCGACGTCGTTCAAAATATTATGCGCTTTTGTATTTCTTTCA
TCACTGTCGTTAGTGTACAATTGACTCGACGTAAACACGTTAAATAGAGCTTGGACATATTTAACATCGG
GCGTGTTAGCTTTATTAGGCCGATTATCGTCGTCGTCCCAACCCTCGTCGTTAGAAGTTGCTTCCGAAGA
CGATTTTGCCATAGCCACACGACGCCTATTAATTGTGTCGGCTAACACGTCCGCGATCAAATTTGTAGTT
GAGCTTTTTGGAATTGCGATCGCATAACTTCGTATAGCATACATTATACGAAGTTATAAGCTCGGAACGC
TGCGCTCGGTCGTTCGGCTGCGGCGAGCGGTATCAGCTCACTCAAAGGCGGTAATACGGTTATCCACAGA
ATCAGGGGATAACGCAGGAAAGAACATGTGAGCAAAAGGCCAGCAAAAGGCCAGGAACCGTAAAAAGGCC
GCGTTGCTGGCGTTTTTCCATAGGCTCCGCCCCCTGACGAGCATCACAAAAATCGACGCTCAAGTCAGAG
GTGGCGAAACCCGACAGGACTATAAAGATACCAGGCGTTTCCCCCTGGAAGCTCCCTCGTGCGCTCTCCT
GTTCCGACCCTGCCGCTTACCGGATACCTGTCCGCCTTTCTCCCTTCGGGAAGCGTGGCGCTTTCTCATA
GCTCACGCTGTAGGTATCTCAGTTCGGTGTAGGTCGTTCGCTCCAAGCTGGGCTGTGTGCACGAACCCCC
CGTTCAGCCCGACCGCTGCGCCTTATCCGGTAACTATCGTCTTGAGTCCAACCCGGTAAGACACGACTTA
TCGCCACTGGCAGCAGCCACTGGTAACAGGATTAGCAGAGCGAGGTATGTAGGCGGTGCTACAGAGTTCT
TGAAGTGGTGGCCTAACTACGGCTACACTAGAAGAACAGTATTTGGTATCTGCGCTCTGCTGAAGCCAGT
TACCTTCGGAAAAAGAGTTGGTAGCTCTTGATCCGGCAAACAAACCACCGCTGGTAGCGGTGGTTTTTTT
GTTTGCAAGCAGCAGATTACGCGCAGAAAAAAAGGATCTCAAGAAGATCCTTTGTTACCAATGCTTAATC
AGTGAGGCACCTATCTCAGCGATCTGTCTATTTCGTTCATCCATAGTTGCCTGACTCCCCGTCGTGTAGA
TAACTACGATACGGGAGGGCTTACCATCTGGCCCCAGTGCTGCAATGATACCGCGAGACCCACGCTCACC
GGCTCCAGATTTATCAGCAATAAACCAGCCAGCCGGAAGGGCCGAGCGCAGAAGTGGTCCTGCAACTTTA
TCCGCCTCCATCCAGTCTATTAATTGTTGCCGGGAAGCTAGAGTAAGTAGTTCGCCAGTTAATAGTTTGC
GCAACGTTGTTGCCATTGCTACAGGCATCGTGGTGTCACGCTCGTCGTTTGGTATGGCTTCATTCAGCTC
CGGTTCCCAACGATCAAGGCGAGTTACATGATCCCCCATGTTGTGCAAAAAAGCGGTTAGCTCCTTCGGT
CCTCCGATCGTTGTCAGAAGTAAGTTGGCCGCAGTGTTATCACTCATGGTTATGGCAGCACTGCATAATT
CTCTTACTGTCATGCCATCCGTAAGATGCTTTTCTGTGACTGGTGAGTACTCAACCAAGTCATTCTGAGA
ATAGTGTATGCGGCGACCGAGTTGCTCTTGCCCGGCGTCAATACGGGATAATACCGCGCCACATAGCAGA
ACTTTAAAAGTGCTCATCATTGGAAAACGTTCTTCGGGGCGAAAACTCTCAAGGATCTTACCGCTGTTGA
GATCCAGTTCGATGTAACCCACTCGTGCACCCAACTGATCTTCAGCATCTTTTACTTTCACCAGCGTTTC
TGGGTGAGCAAAAACAGGAAGGCAAAATGCCGCAAAAAAGGGAATAAGGGCGACACGGAAATGTTGAATA
CTCATACTCTTCCTTTTTCAATATTATTGAAGCATTTATCAGGGTTATTGTCTCATGTCCGCGCGTTTCC
TGCATCTTTTAATCAAATCCCAAGATGTGTATAAACGCGCCGGTATGTACAGGAAGAGGTTTATACTAAA
CTGTTACATTGCAAACGTGGTTTCGTGTGCCAAGTGTGAAAACCGATGTTTAATCAAGGCTCTGACGCAT
TTCTACAACCACGACTCCAAGTGTGTGGGTGAAGTCATGCATCTTTTAATCAAATCCCAAGATGTGTATA
AACCACCAAACTGCCAAAAAATGAAAACTGTCGACAAGCTCTGTCCGTTTGCTGGCAACTGCAAGGGTCT
CAATCCTATTTGTAATTATTGAATAATAAAACAATTATAAATGTCAAATTTGTTTTTTATTAACGATACA
AACCAAACGCAACAAGAACATTTGTAGTATTATCTATAATTGAAAACGCGTAGTTATAATCGCTGAGGTA
ATATTTAAAATCATTTTCAAATGATTCACAGTTAATTTGCGACAATATAATTTTATTTTCACATAAACTA
GACGCCTTGTCGTCTTCTTCTTCGTATTCCTTCTCTTTTTCATTTTTCTCTTCATAAAAATTAACATAGT
TATTATCGTATCCATATATGTATCTATCGTATAGAGTAAATTTTTTGTTGTCATAAATATATATGTCTTT
TTTAATGGGGTGTATAGTACCGCTGCGCATAGTTTTTCTGTAATTTACAACAGTGCTATTTTCTGGTAGT
TCTTCGGAGTGTGTTGCTTTAATTATTAAATTTATATAATCAATGAATTTGGGATCGTCGGTTTTGTACA
ATATGTTGCCGGCATAGTACGCAGCTTCTTCTAGTTCAATTACACCATTTTTTAGCAGCACCGGATTAAC
ATAACTTTCCAAAATGTTGTACGAACCGTTAAACAAAAACAGTTCACCTCCCTTTTCTATACTATTGTCT
GCGAGCAGTTGTTTGTTGTTAAAAATAACAGCCATTGTAATGAGACGCACAAACTAATATCACAAACTGG
AAATGTCTATCAATATATAGTTGCTGATGGCCGGCCTATTAATAGTAATCAATTACGGGGTCATTAGTTC
ATAGCCCATATATGGAGTTCCG
