>Addgene plasmid #12150 | pTriEx-RhoA FLARE.sc Biosensor WT | depositor partial sequence | sequence record 7230 | Author sequence
ATGGCACACCATCACCACCATCACGGTAGTGGCATCCTGGAGGACCTCAATATGCTCTACATCCGGCAGA
TGGCACTCAGCCTGGAGGACACAGAGCTGCAGAGGAAACTAGATCATGAGATCCGGATGAGGGATGGGGC
CTGCAAGCTGCTGGCAGCCTGCTCCCAGCGAGAGCAGGCTCTGGAAGCCACCAAGAGCCTGCTGGTGTGC
AACAGCCGTATTCTCAGCTACATGGGTGAGCTGCAGCGGCGAAAGGAGGCCCAGGTGCTGGAGAAGACAG
GCGGGGGAATGGTGAGCAAGGGCGAGGAGCTGTTCACCGGGGTGGTGCCCATCCTGGTCGAGCTGGACGG
CGACGTAAACGGCCACAGGTTCAGCGTGTCCGGCGAGGGCGAGGGCGATGCCACCTACGGCAAGCTGACC
CTGAAGTTCATCTGCACCACCGGCAAGCTGCCCGTGCCCTGGCCCACCCTCGTGACCACCCTGACCTGGG
GCGTGCAGTGCTTCAGCCGCTACCCCGACCACATGAAGCAGCACGACTTCTTCAAGTCCGCCATGCCCGA
AGGCTACGTCCAGGAGCGTACCATCTTCTTCAAGGACGACGGCAACTACAAGACCCGCGCCGAGGTGAAG
TTCGAGGGCGACACCCTGGTGAACCGCATCGAGCTGAAGGGCATCGACTTCAAGGAGGACGGCAACATCC
TGGGGCACAAGCTGGAGTACAACTACATCAGCCACAACGTCTATATCACCGCCGACAAGCAGAAGAACGG
CATCAAGGCCCACTTCAAGATCCGCCACAACATCGAGGACGGCAGCGTGCAGCTCGCCGACCACTACCAG
CAGAACACCCCCATCGGCGACGGCCCCGTGCTGCTGCCCGACAACCACTACCTGAGCACCCAGTCCGCCC
TGAGCAAAGACCCCAACGAGAAGCGCGATCACATGGTCCTGCTGGAGTTCGTGACCGCCGCCGGGATCAC
TCTCGGCATGGACGAGCTGTACAAGGGATCTACTTCTGGTTCTGGTAAACCTGGTTCTGGTGAAGGTTCT
ACTAAAGGTGGTAGTGGCGCGGCCGCTATGGTGAGCAAGGGCGAGGAGCTGTTCACCGGGGTGGTGCCCA
TCCTGGTCGAGCTGGACGGCGACGTAAACGGCCACAAGTTCAGCGTGTCCGGCGAGGGCGAGGGCGATGC
CACCTACGGCAAGCTGACCCTGAAGTTCATCTGCACCACCGGCAAGCTGCCCGTGCCCTGGCCCACCCTC
GTGACCACCTTCGGCTACGGCCTGATGTGCTTCGCCCGCTACCCCGACCACATGAAGCAGCACGACTTCT
TCAAGTCCGCCATGCCCGAAGGCTACGTCCAGGAGCGCACCATCTTCTTCAAGGACGACGGCAACTACAA
GACCCGCGCCGAGGTGAAGTTCGAGGGCGACACCCTGGTGAACCGCATCGAGCTGAAGGGCATCGACTTC
AAGGAGGACGGCAACATCCTGGGGCACAAGCTGGAGTACAACTACAACAGCCACAACGTCTATATCATGG
CCGACAAGCAGAAGAACGGCATCAAGGTGAACTTCAAGATCCGCCACAACATCGAGGACGGCAGCGTGCA
GCTCGCCGACCACTACCAGCAGAACACCCCCATCGGCGACGGCCCCGTGCTGCTGCCCGACAACCACTAC
CTGAGCTACCAGTCCGCCCTGAGCAAAGACCCCAACGAGAAGCGCGATCACATGGTCCTGCTGGAGTTCG
TGACCGCCGCCGGGATCACTCTCGGCATGGACGAGCTGTACAAGGGGGGA
[543 nt withheld, positions 1801-2343]
AGACGTGGGAAGAAAAAATCTGGTTGCCTTGTCTTG
