>Addgene plasmid #12150 | pTriEx-RhoA FLARE.sc Biosensor WT | addgene partial sequence | sequence record 62415 | T7 5'-TAATACGACTCACTATAGGG-3'
ATTCCCCGGAGTTAATCCGGGACCTTTAATTCAACCCAACACAATATATTATAGTTAAATAAGAATTATT
ATCAAATCATTTGTATATTAATTAAAATACTATACTGTAAATTACATTTTATTTACAATCAAAGGAGATA
TACCATGGCACACCATCACCACCATCACGGTAGTGGCATCCTGGAGGACCTCAATATGCTCTACATCCGG
CAGATGGCACTCAGCCTGGAGGACACAGAGCTGCAGAGGAAACTAGATCATGAGATCCGGATGAGGGATG
GGGCCTGCAAGCTGCTGGCAGCCTGCTCCCAGCGAGAGCAGGCTCTGGAAGCCACCAAGAGCCTGCTGGT
GTGCAACAGCCGTATTCTCAGCTACATGGGTGAGCTGCAGCGGCGAAAGGAGGCCCAGGTGCTGGAGAAG
ACAGGCGGGGGAATGGTGAGCAAGGGCGAGGAGCTGTTCACCGGGGTGGTGCCCATCCTGGTCGAGCTGG
ACGGCGACGTAAACGGCCACAGGTTCAGCGTGTCCGGCGAGGGCGAGGGCGATGCCACCTACGGCAAGCT
GACCCTGAAGTTCATCTGCACCACCGGCAAGCTGCCCGTGCCCTGGCCCACCCTCGTGACCACCCTGACC
TGGGGCGTGCAGTGCTTCAGCCGCTACCCCGACCACATGAAGCAGCACGACTTCTTCAAGTCCGCCATGC
CCGAAGGCTACGTCCAGGAGCGTACCATCTTCTTCAAGGACGACGGCAACTACAAGACCCGCGCCGAGGT
GAAGTTCGAGGGCGACACCCTGGTGAACCGCATCGAGCTGAAGGGCATCGACTTCAAGGAGGACGGCAAC
ATCCTGGGGCACAAGCTGGAGTACAACTACATCAGCC
