>Addgene plasmid #12150 | pTriEx-RhoA FLARE.sc Biosensor WT | addgene partial sequence | sequence record 62416 | pTriExUP 5'-GGTTATTGTGCTGTCTCATCA-3'
ACCGAAATTAATACGACTCACTATAGGGGAATTGTGAGCGGATAACAATTCCCCGGAGTTAATCCGGGAC
CTTTAATTCAACCCAACACAATATATTATAGTTAAATAAGAATTATTATCAAATCATTTGTATATTAATT
AAAATACTATACTGTAAATTACATTTTATTTACAATCAAAGGAGATATACCATGGCACACCATCACCACC
ATCACGGTAGTGGCATCCTGGAGGACCTCAATATGCTCTACATCCGGCAGATGGCACTCAGCCTGGAGGA
CACAGAGCTGCAGAGGAAACTAGATCATGAGATCCGGATGAGGGATGGGGCCTGCAAGCTGCTGGCAGCC
TGCTCCCAGCGAGAGCAGGCTCTGGAAGCCACCAAGAGCCTGCTGGTGTGCAACAGCCGTATTCTCAGCT
ACATGGGTGAGCTGCAGCGGCGAAAGGAGGCCCAGGTGCTGGAGAAGACAGGCGGGGGAATGGTGAGCAA
GGGCGAGGAGCTGTTCACCGGGGTGGTGCCCATCCTGGTCGAGCTGGACGGCGACGTAAACGGCCACAGG
TTCAGCGTGTCCGGCGAGGGCGAGGGCGATGCCACCTACGGCAAGCTGACCCTGAAGTTCATCTGCACCA
CCGGCAAGCTGCCCGTGCCCTGGCCCACCCTCGTGACCACCCTGACCTGGGGCGTGCAGTGCTTCAGCCG
CTACCCCGACCACATGAAGCAGCACGACTTCTTCAAGTCCGCCATGCCCGAAGGCTACGTCCAGGAGCGT
ACCATCTTCTTCAAGGACGACGGCAACTACAAGACCCGCGCCGAGGTGAAGTTCGAGGGCGACACCCTGG
TGAACCGCATCGAGCTGAAGGGCATCGACTTCAAGGAGGACGGCAACATCCTGGGGCACAAGCTGGAGTA
CAACTACATCAGCCACAACGTCTATATCACCGCCGACAAGCAGAAGAACGGCATC
