>Addgene plasmid #12150 | pTriEx-RhoA FLARE.sc Biosensor WT | addgene partial sequence | sequence record 62905 | hRhoA-R  5'-gctcatcattccgaagatcc-3'
[340 nt withheld, positions 1-340]
TCCCCCCTTGTACAGCTCGTCCATGCCGAGAGTGATCCCGGCGGCGGTCACGAACTCCAGCAGGACCATG
TGATCGCGCTTCTCGTTGGGGTCTTTGCTCAGGGCGGACTGGTAGCTCAGGTAGTGGTTGTCGGGCAGCA
GCACGGGGCCGTCGCCGATGGGGGTGTTCTGCTGGTAGTGGTCGGCGAGCTGCACGCTGCCGTCCTCGAT
GTTGTGGCGGATCTTGAAGTTCACCTTGATGCCGTTCTTCTGCTTGTCGGCCATGATATAGACGTTGTGG
CTGTTGTAGTTGTACTCCAGCTTGTGCCCCAGGATGTTGCCGTCCTCCTTGAAGTCGATGCCCTTCAGCT
CGATGCGGTTCACCAGGGTGTCGCCCTCGAACTTCACCTCGGCGCGGGTCTTGTAGTTGCCGTCGTCCTT
GAAGAAGATGGTGCGCTCCTGGACGTAGCCTTCGGGCATGGCGGACTTGAAGAAGTCGTGCTGCTTCATG
TGGTCGGGGTAGCGGGCGAAGCACATCAGGCCGTAGCCGAAGGTGGTCACGAGGGTGGGCCAGGGCACGG
GCAGCTTGCCGGTGGTGCAGATGAACTTCAGGGTCAGCTTGCCGTAGGTGGCATCGCCCTCGCCCTCGCC
GGACACGCTGAACTTGTGGCCGTTTAC
